Addgene plasmid #185330: ApoE3_D125I_mCh-2xFKBP (pBS1157)
Purpose: For the mammalian expression of the human protein ApoE3_D125I attached to 2xFKBP. The FKBP can be used for inducible dimerization and condensate formation
Depositing lab: Pamela Silver. Depositing organization: Harvard Medical School. Publication: Natural and Designed Proteins Inspired by Extremotolerant Organisms Can Form Condensates and Attenuate Apoptosis in Human Cells. Veling MT, Nguyen DT, Thadani NN, Oster ME, Rollins NJ, Brock KP, Bethel NP, Lim S, Baker D, Way JC, Marks DS, Chang RL, Silver PA. ACS Synth Biol. 2022 Mar 18;11(3):1292-1302. doi: 10.1021/acssynbio.1c00572. Epub 2022 Feb 18. PubMed 35176859.
Backbone
  Vector backbone: rt44a_nCoV-N-mEGFP-2xFKBP-HA pcDNA4_TO
  Vector type: Mammalian Expression
Growth in bacteria
  Bacterial resistance: Ampicillin, 100 μg/mL
  Growth temperature: 37°C
  Growth strain: DH5alpha
  Copy number: High Copy
Gene/Insert
  Gene/Insert name: ApoE3_D125I
  Species: H. sapiens (human)
  Insert size (bp): 954
  Mutation: D125I
  Cloning method: Gibson Cloning
Terms and licenses: Academic/Nonprofit Terms; Industry Terms: Not Available to Industry
Depositor comments: This plasmid encodes a protein fused to 2xFKBP. FKBP will dimerize upon exposure to a dimerization agent. We used it to test for chemically inducible condensate formation
How to cite: ApoE3_D125I_mCh-2xFKBP (pBS1157) was a gift from Pamela Silver (Addgene plasmid # 185330 ; http://n2t.net/addgene:185330 ; RRID:Addgene_185330)
