[The description below was written by a language model from this plasmid's Addgene catalogue record and pLannotate feature annotations shown in this document.]
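Description:
ApoE3_D125I_mCh-2xFKBP (pBS1157) is a 7.4 kb mammalian expression plasmid built by Gibson cloning into a pcDNA4/TO-derived backbone that previously carried an mEGFP-2xFKBP-HA fusion. It is maintained in E. coli at high copy through a ColE1/pUC-type origin and selected with ampicillin via the β-lactamase gene. An f1 origin is also present. For selection in mammalian cells, the backbone carries a Sh ble (bleomycin/Zeocin resistance) cassette driven by the SV40 early promoter, with an EM7 bacterial promoter upstream and an SV40 polyadenylation signal downstream.

The expression cassette uses the CMV enhancer and immediate-early promoter followed by short tet operator matches, which is consistent with the pcDNA4/TO design. In that design transcription is constitutive in ordinary cells but can be repressed and then induced with tetracycline in cells that express the Tet repressor. The open reading frame encodes human apolipoprotein E3 carrying the D125I substitution, followed in order by mCherry and two tandem copies of the F36V mutant of FKBP12 (annotated as DmrB), and it ends at a bGH polyadenylation signal. No HA tag is annotated in the feature table, although the parental backbone name includes one.

The mCherry reports the fusion's localisation by red fluorescence. The F36V FKBP domains bind synthetic ligands that do not bind wild-type FKBP, so a dimerizing agent can cross-link fusion molecules. Having two FKBP copies per molecule allows this cross-linking to build higher-order assemblies. The depositors used the plasmid to test for chemically inducible condensate formation in human cells.
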