Features (pLannotate 1.2.2; 25 found; start..end, strand, type, name):
     43..95      -  misc_feature   bom (fragment): basis of mobility region from pBR322
    250..629     +  enhancer       CMV enhancer: human cytomegalovirus immediate early enhancer
    630..833     +  promoter       CMV promoter: human cytomegalovirus (CMV) immediate early promoter
    835..854     +  promoter       PLtetO-1 promoter (fragment): modified phage lambda PL promoter with tet operator sites (Lutz and Bujard, 1997)
    856..875     +  promoter       PLtetO-1 promoter (fragment): modified phage lambda PL promoter with tet operator sites (Lutz and Bujard, 1997)
    883..916     +  promoter       TRE3GV promoter (fragment): 3rd-generation Tet-responsive promoter that can be activated by binding of Tet-On® 3G, optimized for retroviral and lentiviral vectors
   1023..1973    +  CDS            APOE: APOE_HUMAN - Experimental evidence at protein level: Swiss-Prot protein existence level 1. (Microbial infection) Through its interaction with HCV envelope glycoprotein E2, participates in the attachment of HCV to HSPGs and other receptors (LDLr, VLDLr, and SR-B1) on the cell surface and to the assembly, maturation and infectivity of HCV viral particles (PubMed:25122793, PubMed:29695434). This interaction is probably promoted via the up-regulation of cellular autophagy by the virus (PubMed:29695434). From Homo sapiens (Human).
   1998..2705    +  CDS            mCherry: mCherry is a basic (constitutively fluorescent) red fluorescent protein published in 2004, derived from Discosoma sp.. It is reported to be a very rapidly-maturing monomer with low acid sensitivity.
   2715..3035    +  CDS            DmrB: F36V mutant of FK506-binding protein FKBP12 binds synthetic ligands that do not bind wild-type FKBP
   3042..3362    +  CDS            DmrB: F36V mutant of FK506-binding protein FKBP12 binds synthetic ligands that do not bind wild-type FKBP
   3449..3673    +  polyA_signal   bGH poly(A) signal: bovine growth hormone polyadenylation signal
   3677..3698    +  promoter       SV40 promoter (fragment): SV40 enhancer and early promoter
   3719..4147    +  rep_origin     f1 ori (sequence partly withheld): f1 bacteriophage origin of replication; arrow indicates direction of (+) strand synthesis
   4161..4490    +  promoter       SV40 promoter: SV40 enhancer and early promoter
   4538..4585    +  promoter       EM7 promoter: synthetic bacterial promoter&nbsp
   4604..4978    +  CDS            BleoR: antibiotic-binding protein; Sh ble from Streptoalloteichus hindustanus; confers resistance to bleomycin, phleomycin, and Zeocin™
   4988..5113    +  CDS            ble (fragment): BLE_KLEPN - Experimental evidence at protein level: Swiss-Prot protein existence level 1. Binding protein with a strong affinity to the bleomycin family of antibiotics. Binds to CL990; an antimitotic-antibiotic compound. From Klebsiella pneumoniae.
   5108..5229    +  polyA_signal   SV40 poly(A) signal: SV40 polyadenylation signal
   5302..5318    -  protein_bind   lac operator: The lac repressor binds to the lac operator to inhibit transcription in E. coli. This inhibition can be relieved by adding lactose or isopropyl-β-D-thiogalactopyranoside (IPTG). lac repressor encoded by lacI
   5326..5356    -  promoter       lac promoter: promoter for the E. coli lac operon
   5371..5392    -  protein_bind   CAP binding site: CAP binding activates transcription in the presence of cAMP. E. coli catabolite activator protein
   5405..5497    -  CDS            lacI (fragment): lac repressor; lacI; The lac repressor binds to the lac operator to inhibit transcription in E. coli. This inhibition can be relieved by adding lactose or isopropyl-β-D-thiogalactopyranoside (IPTG).
   5680..6268    -  rep_origin     ori: high-copy-number ColE1/pMB1/pBR322/pUC origin of replication
   6439..7299    -  CDS            AmpR: β-lactamase; bla; confers resistance to ampicillin, carbenicillin, and related antibiotics
   7300..7404    -  promoter       AmpR promoter: bla
>Addgene plasmid #185330 | ApoE3_D125I_mCh-2xFKBP (pBS1157) | addgene full sequence | sequence record 364006 | Addgene NGS Result
GTGCCACCTGACGTCGACGGATCGGGAGATCTCCCGATCCCCTATGGTGCACTCTCAGTACAATCTGCTC
TGATGCCGCATAGTTAAGCCAGTATCTGCTCCCTGCTTGTGTGTTGGAGGTCGCTGAGTAGTGCGCGAGC
AAAATTTAAGCTACAACAAGGCAAGGCTTGACCGACAATTGCATGAAGAATCTGCTTAGGGTTAGGCGTT
TTGCGCTGCTTCGCGATGTACGGGCCAGATATACGCGTTGACATTGATTATTGACTAGTTATTAATAGTA
ATCAATTACGGGGTCATTAGTTCATAGCCCATATATGGAGTTCCGCGTTACATAACTTACGGTAAATGGC
CCGCCTGGCTGACCGCCCAACGACCCCCGCCCATTGACGTCAATAATGACGTATGTTCCCATAGTAACGC
CAATAGGGACTTTCCATTGACGTCAATGGGTGGAGTATTTACGGTAAACTGCCCACTTGGCAGTACATCA
AGTGTATCATATGCCAAGTACGCCCCCTATTGACGTCAATGACGGTAAATGGCCCGCCTGGCATTATGCC
CAGTACATGACCTTATGGGACTTTCCTACTTGGCAGTACATCTACGTATTAGTCATCGCTATTACCATGG
TGATGCGGTTTTGGCAGTACATCAATGGGCGTGGATAGCGGTTTGACTCACGGGGATTTCCAAGTCTCCA
CCCCATTGACGTCAATGGGAGTTTGTTTTGGCACCAAAATCAACGGGACTTTCCAAAATGTCGTAACAAC
TCCGCCCCATTGACGCAAATGGGCGGTAGGCGTGTACGGTGGGAGGTCTATATAAGCAGAGCTCTCCCTA
TCAGTGATAGAGATCTCCCTATCAGTGATAGAGATCGTCGACGAGCTCGTTTAGTGAACCGTCAGATCGC
CTGGAGACGCCATCCACGCTGTTTTGACCTCCATAGAAGACACCGGGACCGATCCAGCCTCCGGACTCTA
GCGTTTAAACTTAAGCTTGGTACCGAGCTCGGATCCGCCACCATGAAAGTGTTATGGGCAGCATTGTTGG
TGACATTTTTAGCTGGGTGCCAGGCCAAAGTGGAACAAGCAGTGGAAACAGAACCTGAACCTGAACTGAG
ACAGCAGACCGAATGGCAAAGTGGCCAGAGATGGGAACTGGCCCTGGGGAGATTTTGGGACTATCTGAGA
TGGGTGCAGACCCTGAGCGAGCAGGTGCAGGAGGAGCTCCTGAGCTCTCAGGTGACACAGGAACTGAGAG
CCCTGATGGACGAGACTATGAAGGAACTGAAGGCCTACAAATCTGAGCTGGAAGAGCAGCTGACCCCCGT
GGCTGAAGAGACCCGCGCTCGCTTGTCCAAAGAGCTCCAGGCCGCCCAGGCCCGGCTGGGTGCCATTATG
GAGGACGTCTGCGGCCGCCTGGTCCAGTACCGCGGGGAAGTGCAGGCTATGCTGGGGCAGTCTACAGAGG
AGCTCCGGGTCAGACTGGCCTCTCACCTGCGGAAGCTGAGGAAGAGGTTGCTCCGCGACGCCGACGACCT
CCAGAAGCGCCTGGCTGTGTACCAGGCCGGCGCCCGGGAAGGCGCCGAGCGCGGACTCTCCGCTATCAGG
GAGCGGCTCGGCCCTCTGGTTGAACAGGGCAGAGTCAGGGCTGCCACTGTGGGGAGCCTCGCCGGACAGC
CCCTCCAGGAGAGAGCCCAGGCCTGGGGCGAGCGCCTGCGAGCTAGAATGGAGGAGATGGGGTCCAGAAC
CCGCGACCGCCTGGACGAAGTGAAGGAGCAGGTGGCCGAGGTGCGTGCCAAACTGGAGGAACAGGCCCAG
CAGATCCGCCTCCAGGCTGAGGCCTTCCAGGCCAGACTGAAGAGCTGGTTTGAGCCTCTTGTGGAGGATA
TGCAGCGGCAGTGGGCCGGGCTGGTCGAGAAGGTGCAGGCCGCCGTGGGCACTTCCGCCGCCCCTGTCCC
CAGCGACAACCATTCCGGAGGCGGCGGATCCGGCGGAATGGTGTCTAAAGGCGAGGAGGATAACATGGCT
ATAATCAAGGAATTTATGAGGTTCAAGGTGCATATGGAGGGATCTGTGAACGGTCACGAGTTCGAAATCG
AGGGCGAAGGCGAGGGGCGACCCTATGAAGGGACACAGACGGCCAAACTGAAGGTGACCAAGGGTGGCCC
CCTGCCTTTCGCCTGGGACATCCTGTCACCCCAGTTTATGTACGGCTCTAAGGCTTACGTTAAGCACCCT
GCCGATATTCCGGACTACTTGAAACTGAGCTTCCCTGAAGGGTTCAAGTGGGAACGGGTAATGAATTTTG
AGGATGGCGGTGTAGTCACAGTTACCCAGGACAGCTCTCTTCAGGACGGAGAATTTATCTATAAGGTTAA
ACTTCGGGGCACTAACTTCCCATCAGACGGCCCCGTGATGCAGAAGAAAACTATGGGCTGGGAAGCCAGC
TCAGAACGCATGTATCCCGAGGACGGAGCACTGAAGGGAGAAATCAAGCAGCGACTCAAGCTGAAGGATG
GGGGACATTATGATGCTGAGGTCAAAACCACCTATAAGGCCAAGAAACCCGTTCAGCTTCCTGGGGCATA
CAACGTGAATATCAAACTGGATATTACATCCCATAACGAAGACTATACCATCGTGGAACAGTACGAGCGG
GCCGAGGGCAGACATAGCACAGGGGGCATGGATGAATTGTACAAGGCGACTAGAGGCGTCCAAGTCGAAA
CCATTAGTCCCGGCGATGGCAGAACATTTCCTAAAAGGGGACAAACATGTGTCGTCCATTATACAGGCAT
GTTGGAGGACGGCAAAAAGGTGGACAGTAGTAGAGATCGCAATAAACCTTTCAAATTCATGTTGGGAAAA
CAAGAAGTCATTAGGGGATGGGAGGAGGGCGTGGCTCAAATGTCCGTCGGCCAACGCGCTAAGCTCACCA
TCAGCCCCGACTACGCATACGGCGCTACCGGACATCCCGGAATTATTCCCCCTCACGCTACCTTGGTGTT
TGACGTCGAACTGTTGAAGCTCGAGACTAGAGGAGTGCAGGTGGAGACTATCTCCCCAGGAGACGGGCGC
ACCTTCCCCAAGCGCGGCCAGACCTGCGTGGTGCACTACACCGGGATGCTTGAAGATGGAAAGAAAGTTG
ATTCCTCCCGGGACAGAAACAAGCCCTTTAAGTTTATGCTAGGCAAGCAGGAGGTGATCCGAGGCTGGGA
AGAAGGGGTTGCCCAGATGAGTGTGGGTCAGAGAGCCAAACTGACTATATCTCCAGATTATGCCTATGGT
GCCACTGGGCACCCAGGCATCATCCCACCACATGCCACTCTCGTCTTCGATGTGGAGCTTCTAAAACTGG
AAACTAGTTATCCGTACGACGTACCAGACTACGCATAAGCGGCCGCTCGAGTCTAGAGGGCCCGTTTAAA
CCCGCTGATCAGCCTCGACTGTGCCTTCTAGTTGCCAGCCATCTGTTGTTTGCCCCTCCCCCGTGCCTTC
CTTGACCCTGGAAGGTGCCACTCCCACTGTCCTTTCCTAATAAAATGAGGAAATTGCATCGCATTGTCTG
AGTAGGTGTCATTCTATTCTGGGGGGTGGGGTGGGGCAGGACAGCAAGGGGGAGGATTGGGAAGACAATA
GCAGGCATGCTGGGGATGCGGTGGGCTCTATGGCTTCTGAGGCGGAAAGAACCAGCTGGGGCTCTAGGGG
GTATCCCC
[124 nt withheld, positions 3719-3842]
C
[91 nt withheld, positions 3844-3934]
A
[49 nt withheld, positions 3936-3984]
CCTTTGACGTTGGAGTCCACGTTCTTT
[37 nt withheld, positions 4012-4048]
ACCCTATCTCGGTCTATTCTTTTGATTTATAAGGGATTTTGCCGATTTCGGCCTATTGGTTAAAAAATGA
GCTGATTTAACAAAAATTTAACGCGAATTAATTCTGTGGAATGTGTGTCAGTTAGGGTGTGGAAAGTCCC
CAGGCTCCCCAGCAGGCAGAAGTATGCAAAGCATGCATCTCAATTAGTCAGCAACCAGGTGTGGAAAGTC
CCCAGGCTCCCCAGCAGGCAGAAGTATGCAAAGCATGCATCTCAATTAGTCAGCAACCATAGTCCCGCCC
CTAACTCCGCCCATCCCGCCCCTAACTCCGCCCAGTTCCGCCCATTCTCCGCCCCATGGCTGACTAATTT
TTTTTATTTATGCAGAGGCCGAGGCCGCCTCTGCCTCTGAGCTATTCCAGAAGTAGTGAGGAGGCTTTTT
TGGAGGCCTAGGCTTTTGCAAAAAGCTCCCGGGAGCTTGTATATCCATTTTCGGATCTGATCAGCACGTG
TTGACAATTAATCATCGGCATAGTATATCGGCATAGTATAATACGACAAGGTGAGGAACTAAACCATGGC
CAAGTTGACCAGTGCCGTTCCGGTGCTCACCGCGCGCGACGTCGCCGGAGCGGTCGAGTTCTGGACCGAC
CGGCTCGGGTTCTCCCGGGACTTCGTGGAGGACGACTTCGCCGGTGTGGTCCGGGACGACGTGACCCTGT
TCATCAGCGCGGTCCAGGACCAGGTGGTGCCGGACAACACCCTGGCCTGGGTGTGGGTGCGCGGCCTGGA
CGAGCTGTACGCCGAGTGGTCGGAGGTCGTGTCCACGAACTTCCGGGACGCCTCCGGGCCGGCCATGACC
GAGATCGGCGAGCAGCCGTGGGGGCGGGAGTTCGCCCTGCGCGACCCGGCCGGCAACTGCGTGCACTTCG
TGGCCGAGGAGCAGGACTGACACGTGCTACGAGATTTCGATTCCACCGCCGCCTTCTATGAAAGGTTGGG
CTTCGGAATCGTTTTCCGGGACGCCGGCTGGATGATCCTCCAGCGCGGGGATCTCATGCTGGAGTTCTTC
GCCCACCCCAACTTGTTTATTGCAGCTTATAATGGTTACAAATAAAGCAATAGCATCACAAATTTCACAA
ATAAAGCATTTTTTTCACTGCATTCTAGTTGTGGTTTGTCCAAACTCATCAATGTATCTTATCATGTCTG
TATACCGTCGACCTCTAGCTAGAGCTTGGCGTAATCATGGTCATAGCTGTTTCCTGTGTGAAATTGTTAT
CCGCTCACAATTCCACACAACATACGAGCCGGAAGCATAAAGTGTAAAGCCTGGGGTGCCTAATGAGTGA
GCTAACTCACATTAATTGCGTTGCGCTCACTGCCCGCTTTCCAGTCGGGAAACCTGTCGTGCCAGCTGCA
TTAATGAATCGGCCAACGCGCGGGGAGAGGCGGTTTGCGTATTGGGCGCTCTTCCGCTTCCTCGCTCACT
GACTCGCTGCGCTCGGTCGTTCGGCTGCGGCGAGCGGTATCAGCTCACTCAAAGGCGGTAATACGGTTAT
CCACAGAATCAGGGGATAACGCAGGAAAGAACATGTGAGCAAAAGGCCAGCAAAAGGCCAGGAACCGTAA
AAAGGCCGCGTTGCTGGCGTTTTTCCATAGGCTCCGCCCCCCTGACGAGCATCACAAAAATCGACGCTCA
AGTCAGAGGTGGCGAAACCCGACAGGACTATAAAGATACCAGGCGTTTCCCCCTGGAAGCTCCCTCGTGC
GCTCTCCTGTTCCGACCCTGCCGCTTACCGGATACCTGTCCGCCTTTCTCCCTTCGGGAAGCGTGGCGCT
TTCTCATAGCTCACGCTGTAGGTATCTCAGTTCGGTGTAGGTCGTTCGCTCCAAGCTGGGCTGTGTGCAC
GAACCCCCCGTTCAGCCCGACCGCTGCGCCTTATCCGGTAACTATCGTCTTGAGTCCAACCCGGTAAGAC
ACGACTTATCGCCACTGGCAGCAGCCACTGGTAACAGGATTAGCAGAGCGAGGTATGTAGGCGGTGCTAC
AGAGTTCTTGAAGTGGTGGCCTAACTACGGCTACACTAGAAGAACAGTATTTGGTATCTGCGCTCTGCTG
AAGCCAGTTACCTTCGGAAAAAGAGTTGGTAGCTCTTGATCCGGCAAACAAACCACCGCTGGTAGCGGTG
GTTTTTTTGTTTGCAAGCAGCAGATTACGCGCAGAAAAAAAGGATCTCAAGAAGATCCTTTGATCTTTTC
TACGGGGTCTGACGCTCAGTGGAACGAAAACTCACGTTAAGGGATTTTGGTCATGAGATTATCAAAAAGG
ATCTTCACCTAGATCCTTTTAAATTAAAAATGAAGTTTTAAATCAATCTAAAGTATATATGAGTAAACTT
GGTCTGACAGTTACCAATGCTTAATCAGTGAGGCACCTATCTCAGCGATCTGTCTATTTCGTTCATCCAT
AGTTGCCTGACTCCCCGTCGTGTAGATAACTACGATACGGGAGGGCTTACCATCTGGCCCCAGTGCTGCA
ATGATACCGCGAGACCCACGCTCACCGGCTCCAGATTTATCAGCAATAAACCAGCCAGCCGGAAGGGCCG
AGCGCAGAAGTGGTCCTGCAACTTTATCCGCCTCCATCCAGTCTATTAATTGTTGCCGGGAAGCTAGAGT
AAGTAGTTCGCCAGTTAATAGTTTGCGCAACGTTGTTGCCATTGCTACAGGCATCGTGGTGTCACGCTCG
TCGTTTGGTATGGCTTCATTCAGCTCCGGTTCCCAACGATCAAGGCGAGTTACATGATCCCCCATGTTGT
GCAAAAAAGCGGTTAGCTCCTTCGGTCCTCCGATCGTTGTCAGAAGTAAGTTGGCCGCAGTGTTATCACT
CATGGTTATGGCAGCACTGCATAATTCTCTTACTGTCATGCCATCCGTAAGATGCTTTTCTGTGACTGGT
GAGTACTCAACCAAGTCATTCTGAGAATAGTGTATGCGGCGACCGAGTTGCTCTTGCCCGGCGTCAATAC
GGGATAATACCGCGCCACATAGCAGAACTTTAAAAGTGCTCATCATTGGAAAACGTTCTTCGGGGCGAAA
ACTCTCAAGGATCTTACCGCTGTTGAGATCCAGTTCGATGTAACCCACTCGTGCACCCAACTGATCTTCA
GCATCTTTTACTTTCACCAGCGTTTCTGGGTGAGCAAAAACAGGAAGGCAAAATGCCGCAAAAAAGGGAA
TAAGGGCGACACGGAAATGTTGAATACTCATACTCTTCCTTTTTCAATATTATTGAAGCATTTATCAGGG
TTATTGTCTCATGAGCGGATACATATTTGAATGTATTTAGAAAAATAAACAAATAGGGGTTCCGCGCACA
TTTCCCCGAAAA
